>Addgene plasmid #12612 | pB1H1-Zif268 | depositor full sequence | sequence record 7374 | Author sequence
GAATTCCGGATGAGCATTCATCAGGCGGGCAAGAATGTGAATAAAGGCCGGATAAAACTTGTGCTTATTT
TTCTTTACGGTCTTTAAAAAGGCCGTAATATCCAGCTGAACGGTCTGGTTATAGGTACATTGAGCAACTG
ACTGAAATGCCTCAAAATGTTCTTTACGATGCCATTGGGATATATCAACGGTGGTATATCCAGTGATTTT
TTTCTCCATTTTAGCTTCCTTAGCTCCTGAAAATCTCGATAACTCAAAAAATACGCCCGGTAGTGATCTT
ATTTCATTATGGTGAAAGTTGGAACCTCTTACGTGCCGATCAACGTCTCATTTTCGCCAAAAGTTGGCCC
AGGGCTTCCCGGTATCAACAGGGACACCAGGATTTATTTATTCTGCGAAGTGATCTTCCGTCACAGGTAT
TTATTCGGCGCAAAGTGCGTCGGGTGATGCTGCCAACTTACTGATTTAGTGTATGATGGTGTTTTTGAGG
TGCTCCAGTGGCTTCTGTTTCTATCAGCTGTCCCTCCTGTTCAGCTACTGACGGGGTGGTGCGTAACGGC
AAAAGCACCGCCGGACATCAGCGCTAGCGGAGTGTATACTGGCTTACTATGTTGGCACTGATGAGGGTGT
CAGTGAAGTGCTTCATGTGGCAGGAGAAAAAAGGCTGCACCGGTGCGTCAGCAGAATATGTGATACAGGA
TATATTCCGCTTCCTCGCTCACTGACTCGCTACGCTCGGTCGTTCGACTGCGGCGAGCGGAAATGGCTTA
CGAACGGGGCGGAGATTTCCTGGAAGATGCCAGGAAGATACTTAACAGGGAAGTGAGAGGGCCGCGGCAA
AGCCGTTTTTCCATAGGCTCCGCCCCCCTGACAAGCATCACGAAATCTGACGCTCAAATCAGTGGTGGCG
AAACCCGACAGGACTATAAAGATACCAGGCGTTTCCCCCTGGCGGCTCCCTCGTGCGCTCTCCTGTTCCT
GCCTTTCGGTTTACCGGTGTCATTCCGCTGTTATGGCCGCGTTTGTCTCATTCCACGCCTGACACTCAGT
TCCGGGTAGGCAGTTCGCTCCAAGCTGGACTGTATGCACGAACCCCCCGTTCAGTCCGACCGCTGCGCCT
TATCCGGTAACTATCGTCTTGAGTCCAACCCGGAAAGACATGCAAAAGCACCACTGGCAGCAGCCACTGG
TAATTGATTTAGAGGAGTTAGTCTTGAAGTCATGCGCCGGTTAAGGCTAAACTGAAAGGACAAGTTTTGG
TGACTGCGCTCCTCCAAGCCAGTTACCTCGGTTCAAAGAGTTGGTAGCTCAGAGAACCTTCGAAAAACCG
CCCTGCAAGGCGGTTTTTTCGTTTTCAGAGCAAGAGATTACGCGCAGACCAAAACGATCTCAAGAAGATC
ATCTTATTAATCAGATAAAATATTTCTAGATTTCAGTGCAATTTATCTCTTCAAATGTAGCACCTGAAGT
CAGCCCCATACGATATAAGTTGTAATTCTCATGTTTGACAGCTTATCATCGATAAGCTGGACGTCTAAGA
AACCATTATTATCATGACATTAACCTATAAAAATAGGCGTATCACGAGGCCCTTTGGATAACCAGAAGCA
ATAAAAAATCAAATCGGATTTCACTATATAATCTCACTTTATCTAAGATGAATCCGATGGAAGCATCCTG
TTTTCTCTCAATTTTTTTATCTAAAACCCAGCGTTCGATGCTTCTTTGAGCGAACGATCAAAAATAAGTG
CCTTCCCATCAAAAAAATATTGACAACATAAAAAACTTTGTGTTATACTTGTAACGCTACATGGAGATTA
ACTCAATCTAGCTAGAGAGGCTTTACACTTTATGCTTCCGGCTCGTATAATGTGTGGAATTGTGAGCGGA
TAACAATTTCACACAGGAAACAGCTATGACCATGATTACGGATTCACTGGAACTCTAGACCAAAGAGAGG
ACACAATGCAGGGTTCTGTGACAGAGTTTCTAAAACCGCGCCTGGTTGATATCGAGCAAGTGAGTTCGAC
GCACGCCAAGGTGACCCTTGAGCCTTTAGAGCGTGGCTTTGGCCATACTCTGGGTAACGCACTGCGCCGT
ATTCTGCTCTCATCGATGCCGGGTTGCGCGGTGACCGAGGTTGAGATTGATGGTGTACTACATGAGTACA
GCACCAAAGAAGGCGTTCAGGAAGATATCCTGGAAATCCTGCTCAACCTGAAAGGGCTGGCGGTGAGAGT
TCAGGGCAAAGATGAAGTTATTCTTACCTTGAATAAATCTGGCATTGGCCCTGTGACTGCAGCCGATATC
ACCCACGACGGTGATGTCGAAATCGTCAAGCCGCAGCACGTGATCTGCCACCTGACCGATGAGAACGCGT
CTATTAGCATGCGTATCAAAGTTCAGCGCGGTCGTGGTTATGTGCCGGCTTCTACCCGAATTCATTCGGA
AGAAGATGAGCGCCCAATCGGCCGTCTGCTGGTCGACGCATGCTACAGCCCTGTGGAGCGTATTGCCTAC
AATGTTGAAGCAGCGCGTGTAGAACAGCGTACCGACCTGGACAAGCTGGTCATCGAAATGGAAACCAACG
GCACAATCGATCCTGAAGAGGCGATTCGTCGTGCGGCAACCATTCTGGCTGAACAACTGGAAGCTTTCGT
TGACTTACGTGATGTACGTCAGCCTGAAGTGAAAGAAGAGAAACCAGAGGCGGCCGCCCCTCGAGTCCGG
ACCGGTTCCAAGACACCCCCCCATGAACGCCCATATGCTTGCCCTGTCGAGTCCTGCGATCGCCGCTTTT
CTCGCTCGGATGAGCTTACCCGCCATATCCGCATCCATACCGGTCAGAAGCCCTTCCAGTGTCGAATCTG
CATGCGTAACTTCAGTCGTAGTGACCACCTTACCACCCACATCCGCACCCACACAGGCGAGAAGCCTTTT
GCCTGTGACATTTGTGGGAGGAAGTTTGCCAGGAGTGATGAACGCAAGAGGCATACCAAAATCCATTTAA
GACAGAAGGACGTCTAGGATCTGCATCGCAGGATGCTGCTGGCTACCCTGTGGAACACCTACATCTGTAT
TAACGAAGCGCTAACCGTTTTTATCAGGCTCTGGGAGGCAGAATAAATGATCATATCGTCAATTATTACC
TCCACGGGGAGAGCCTGAGCAAACTGGCCTCAGGCATTTGAGAAGCACACGGTCACACTGCTTCCGGTAG
TCAATAAACCGGTAAACCAGCAATAGACATAAGCGGCTATTTAACGACCCTGCCCTGAACCGACGACCGG
GTCGAATTTGCTTTCGAATTTCTGCCATTCATCCGCTTATTATCACTTATTCAGGCGTAGCACCAGGCGT
TTAAGGGCACCAATAACTGCCTTAAAAAAATTACGCCCCGCCCTGCCACTCATCGCAGTACTGTTGTAAT
TCATTAAGCATTCTGCCGACATGGAAGCCATCACAGACGGCATGATGAACCTGAATCGCCAGCGGCATCA
GCACCTTGTCGCCTTGCGTATAATATTTGCCCATGGTGAAAACGGGGGCGAAGAAGTTGTCCATATTGGC
CACGTTTAAATCAAAACTGGTGAAACTCACCCAGGGATTGGCTGAGACGAAAAACATATTCTCAATAAAC
CCTTTAGGGAAATAGGCCAGGTTTTCACCGTAACACGCCACATCTTGCGAATATATGTGTAGAAACTGCC
GGAAATCGTCGTGGTATTCACTCCAGAGCGATGAAAACGTTTCAGTTTGCTCATGGAAAACGGTGTAACA
AGGGTGAACACTATCCCATATCACCAGCTCACCGTCTTTCATTGCCATACG
Features (pLannotate 1.2.2; 12 found; start..end, strand, type, name):
    220..322     -  promoter       cat promoter: promoter of the E. coli cat gene encoding chloramphenicol acetyltransferase
    443..586     +  mobile_element IS1 (fragment): prokaryotic transposable element IS1
    705..760     -  rep_origin     RSF ori (fragment): Plasmids containing the RSF 1030 origin of replication can be propagated in E. coli cells that contain additional plasmids with compatible origins.
    848..1393    -  rep_origin     p15A ori: Plasmids containing the medium-copy-number p15A origin of replication can be propagated in E. coli cells that contain a second plasmid with the ColE1 origin.
   1505..1528    +  promoter       tet promoter (fragment): E. coli promoter for tetracycline efflux protein gene
   1842..1872    +  promoter       lac UV5 promoter: E. coli lac promoter with an "up" mutation
   1880..1896    +  protein_bind   lac operator: The lac repressor binds to the lac operator to inhibit transcription in E. coli. This inhibition can be relieved by adding lactose or isopropyl-β-D-thiogalactopyranoside (IPTG). lac repressor encoded by lacI
   1916..1940    +  CDS            lacZα (fragment): LacZα fragment of β-galactosidase; lacZ fragment
   1966..2709    +  CDS            rpoA (fragment): RPOA_ECO24 - Experimental evidence at protein level: Swiss-Prot protein existence level 1. DNA-dependent RNA polymerase catalyzes the transcription of DNA into RNA using the four ribonucleoside triphosphates as substrates. From Escherichia coli O139:H28 (strain E24377A / ETEC).
   2755..2929    +  CDS            ZFHD1 (DNA binding domain) (fragment): composite human DNA-binding domain composed of domains from the transcription factors Zif268 and Oct-1 (Pomerantz et al., 1995)
   3028..3093    +  CDS            YPB2_ECOLX (fragment): Protein predicted: Swiss-Prot protein existence level 4. From Escherichia coli.
   3391..219     -  CDS            CmR (across the origin): chloramphenicol acetyltransferase; cat; confers resistance to chloramphenicol
