[The description below was written by a language model from this plasmid's Addgene catalogue record and pLannotate feature annotations shown in this document.]
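Description:
pB1H1-Zif268 is a bacterial expression plasmid that serves as the "bait" vector of a bacterial one-hybrid (B1H) system for determining the DNA-binding specificity of transcription factors. It consists of the 3.5 kb pB1H1 backbone carrying a roughly 300 bp insert from mouse Egr1 (Zif268), cloned between NotI and AvrII sites, the latter destroyed during cloning. The full deposited sequence is about 3.8 kb. Selection in E. coli is by chloramphenicol, through a chloramphenicol acetyltransferase gene driven by its native cat promoter. The annotated replication origin is p15A, which is compatible with ColE1-type plasmids and so allows a second plasmid to be maintained in the same cell. The catalogue lists the plasmid as high copy, whereas p15A is usually regarded as a lower to medium-copy origin. Short fragments annotated as IS1, RSF ori, tet promoter and lacZα appear to be backbone remnants.

The expression cassette is driven by a lacUV5 promoter with an adjacent lac operator, making transcription subject to lac repressor control and IPTG induction. Downstream lies a large fragment of E. coli rpoA, encoding part of the α subunit of RNA polymerase, followed by the Zif268 sequence. The annotation tool labelled this as a ZFHD1 DNA-binding domain fragment, which fits because ZFHD1 is partly derived from Zif268 zinc fingers. This arrangement is consistent with an α subunit–zinc finger fusion. In a one-hybrid setup, binding of the fused DNA-binding domain to a target site upstream of a weak promoter recruits RNA polymerase and activates a reporter. The reporter is not part of this plasmid. Because Zif268 is a well-characterised zinc finger protein, this construct likely serves as a reference or control bait, although the record does not say so explicitly.
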