Addgene plasmid #12612: pB1H1-Zif268
Depositing lab: Scot Wolfe. Depositing organization: University of Massachusetts, Worcester. Publication: A bacterial one-hybrid system for determining the DNA-binding specificity of transcription factors. Meng X, Brodsky MH, Wolfe SA. Nat Biotechnol. 2005 Aug . 23(8):988-94. 10.1038/nbt1120 PubMed 16041365.
Backbone
  Vector backbone: pB1H1
  Backbone size w/o insert (bp): 3527
  Vector type: Bacterial Expression
Growth in bacteria
  Bacterial resistance: Chloramphenicol, 25 μg/mL
  Growth temperature: 37°C
  Growth strain: DH5alpha
  Copy number: High Copy
Gene/Insert
  Gene/Insert name: Zif268 in pB1H1 (alt names: Zif268; Egr1)
  Species: M. musculus (mouse)
  Insert size (bp): 304
  GenBank ID: Egr1
  Entrez Gene: Egr1 (a.k.a. A530045N19Rik, ETR103, Egr-1, Krox-1, Krox-24, Krox24, NGF1-A, NGFI-A, NGFIA, TIS8, Zenk, Zfp-6, Zif268, egr)
  Cloning method: Restriction Enzyme; 5′ cloning site Not1 (not destroyed); 3′ cloning site AvrII (destroyed during cloning)
  Sequencing primers: 5′ GATTCGTCGTGCGGCAACCA; 3′ GCGCTTCGTTAATACAGATG
Terms and licenses: Academic/Nonprofit Terms; Industry Terms: Not Available to Industry
How to cite: pB1H1-Zif268 was a gift from Scot Wolfe (Addgene plasmid # 12612 ; http://n2t.net/addgene:12612 ; RRID:Addgene_12612)
