>Addgene plasmid #12612 | pB1H1-Zif268 | addgene partial sequence | sequence record 19034 | 12612 with pB1H-F
TTGACTTCGTGATGTCGTCAGCCTGAAGTGAAGAAGAGAACCAGAGGCGGCCGCCCCTCGAGTCCGGACC
GGTTCCAAGACACCCCCCCATGAACGCCCATATGCTTGCCCTGTCGAGTCCTGCGATCGCCGCTTTTCTC
GCTCGGATGAGCTTACCCGCCATATCCGCATCCATACCGGTCAGAAGCCCTTCCAGTGTCGAATCTGCAT
GCGTAACTTCAGTCGTAGTGACCACCTTACCACCCACATCCGCACCCACACAGGCGAGAAGCCTTTTGCC
TGTGACATTTGTGGGAGGAAGTTTGCCAGGAGTGATGAACGCAAGAGGCATACCAAAATCCATTTAAGAC
AGAAGGACGTCTAGGATCTGCATCGCAGGATGCTGCTGGCTACCCTGTGGAACACCTACATCTGTATTAA
CGAAGCGCTAACCGTTTTTATCAGGCTCTGGGAGGCAGAATAAATGATCATATCGTCAATTATTACCTCC
ACGGGGAGAGCCTGAGCAAACTGGCCTCAGGCATTTGAGAAGCACACGGTCACACTGCTTCCGGTAGTCA
ATAAACCGGTAAACCAGCAATAGACATAAGCGGCTATTTAACGACCCTGCCCTGAACCGACGACCGGGTC
GAATTTGCTTTCGAATTTCTGCCATTCATCCGCTTATTATCACTTATTCAGGCGTAGCAACCAGGCGTTT
AAGGGCACCAATAACTGCCTTAAAAAAATTACGCCCCGCCCTGCCACTCATCGCAGTACTGTTGTAATTC
ATTAAGCATTCTGCCGACATGGAAGCCATCACAAACGGCATGATGAACCTGAATCGCCAGCGGCATCAGC
ACCTTGTCGCCTTGCGTATAATATTTGCCCATGGGTGAAACGG
